Addgene plasmid #52139: pChlr-1SQ
Purpose: Encodes module 1 with amino acids 12S-16Q for recognition of nt 8A
Depositing lab: Huimin Zhao. Depositing organization: University of Illinois at Urbana-Champaign. Publication: Modular assembly of designer PUF proteins for specific post-transcriptional regulation of endogenous RNA. Abil Z, Denard CA, Zhao H. J Biol Eng. 2014 Mar 1;8(1):7. 10.1186/1754-1611-8-7 PubMed 24581042.
Backbone
  Vector backbone: pChlr-pNEB193
  Backbone manufacturer: New England Biolabs
  Backbone size w/o insert (bp): 2280
  Total vector size (bp): 2340
  Modifications to backbone: Replaced the original ampicillin resistance gene Bla with the chloramphenicol resistance gene Cam from pACYC (New England Biolabs) using the Gibson Assembly method.
  Vector type: Bacterial Expression
Growth in bacteria
  Bacterial resistance: Chloramphenicol, 25 μg/mL
  Growth temperature: 37°C
  Growth strain: Top10
  Copy number: High Copy
Gene/Insert
  Gene/Insert name: Pumilio homology domain amino acids 25-60 (alt name: PUM-HD module 1)
  Species: H. sapiens (human)
  Insert size (bp): 36
  GenBank ID: D43951
  Entrez Gene: PUM1 (a.k.a. HSPUM, NEDMSF, PUMH, PUMH1, PUML1, SCA47)
  Cloning method: Unknown
  Sequencing primers: 5′ M13 For; 3′ M13 Rev
Terms and licenses: Academic/Nonprofit Terms; Industry Terms: Not Available to Industry
How to cite: pChlr-1SQ was a gift from Huimin Zhao (Addgene plasmid # 52139 ; http://n2t.net/addgene:52139 ; RRID:Addgene_52139)
