[The description below was written by a language model from this plasmid's Addgene catalogue record and pLannotate feature annotations shown in this document.]
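Description:
pChlr-1SQ is a small, high-copy bacterial plasmid that serves as a module donor in a library for the modular assembly of designer PUF (Pumilio/FBF) RNA-binding proteins. Its backbone, pChlr-pNEB193, is a pUC-type cloning vector in which the original ampicillin resistance gene was replaced by a chloramphenicol acetyltransferase (cat) gene with its own promoter. The plasmid is therefore selected with chloramphenicol and replicates in E. coli from a ColE1/pUC origin. The cloning region keeps the usual pUC features: CAP binding site, lac promoter and operator, and a lacZα fragment flanking the insert. A residual lacI fragment and a partial bom region are also annotated.

The insert is module 1 of the human PUM1 Pumilio homology domain (PUM-HD), recorded as amino acids 25–60. It carries serine at position 12 and glutamine at position 16 of the repeat, a combination intended to recognise adenine at position 8 of the target RNA. The annotation tool labels this segment as a PUM2 fragment of about 110 bp, presumably because the two paralogues are closely similar. That length fits a roughly 36-residue repeat, so the catalogue's "36 bp" insert size probably refers to residues rather than base pairs. Although the plasmid is catalogued as a bacterial expression vector, the record points to its use as a storage and source plasmid, from which individual repeat modules are combined into full eight-repeat PUF domains with chosen RNA specificity for post-transcriptional regulation of endogenous transcripts.

The two sequence records disagree. The depositor's sequence is 2,340 bp, matching the catalogue size. The repository's sequencing result is 3,679 nt and contains an additional partial cat promoter, an RNA-OUT element and a largely unannotated stretch of over 1 kb. The record does not explain this difference.
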