Features (pLannotate 1.2.2; 10 found; start..end, strand, type, name):
     94..750     -  CDS            cat: CAT_ECOLX - Experimental evidence at protein level: Swiss-Prot protein existence level 1. This enzyme is an effector of chloramphenicol resistance in bacteria. From Escherichia coli. This protein is used as a marker in many commonly used cloning vectors, such as pACYC184.
    751..853     -  promoter       cat promoter: promoter of the E. coli cat gene encoding chloramphenicol acetyltransferase
    946..986     +  misc_feature   bom (fragment): basis of mobility region from pBR322
    992..1149    -  CDS            lacZα (fragment): LacZα fragment of β-galactosidase; lacZ fragment
   1166..1276    +  CDS            PUM2 (fragment): PUM2_HUMAN - Also known as KIAA0235, PUMH2. Experimental evidence at protein level: Swiss-Prot protein existence level 1. Sequence-specific RNA-binding protein that acts as a post- transcriptional repressor by binding the 3'-UTR of mRNA targets. Binds to an RNA consensus sequence, the Pumilio Response Element (PRE), 5'- UGUANAUA-3', that is related to the Nanos Response Element (NRE) (, PubMed:21397187). Mediates post-transcriptional repression of transcripts via different mechanisms: acts via direct recruitment of the CCR4-POP2-NOT deadenylase leading to translational inhibition and mRNA degr
   1326..1342    -  protein_bind   lac operator: The lac repressor binds to the lac operator to inhibit transcription in E. coli. This inhibition can be relieved by adding lactose or isopropyl-β-D-thiogalactopyranoside (IPTG). lac repressor encoded by lacI
   1350..1380    -  promoter       lac promoter: promoter for the E. coli lac operon
   1395..1416    -  protein_bind   CAP binding site: CAP binding activates transcription in the presence of cAMP. E. coli catabolite activator protein
   1429..1521    -  CDS            lacI (fragment): lac repressor; lacI; The lac repressor binds to the lac operator to inhibit transcription in E. coli. This inhibition can be relieved by adding lactose or isopropyl-β-D-thiogalactopyranoside (IPTG).
   1704..2292    -  rep_origin     ori: high-copy-number ColE1/pMB1/pBR322/pUC origin of replication
>Addgene plasmid #52139 | pChlr-1SQ | depositor full sequence | sequence record 80990 | pChlr-1SQ sequence 2340 bps
CTTTCGAATTTCTGCCATTCATCCGCTTATTATCACTTATTCAGGCGTAGCACCAGGCGTTTAAGGGCAC
CAATAACTGCCTTAAAAAAATTACGCCCCGCCCTGCCACTCATCGCAGTACTGTTGTAATTCATTAAGCA
TTCTGCCGACATGGAAGCCATCACAGACGGCATGATGAACCTGAATCGCCAGCGGCATCAGCACCTTGTC
GCCTTGCGTATAATATTTGCCCATAGTGAAAACGGGGGCGAAGAAGTTGTCCATATTGGCCACGTTTAAA
TCAAAACTGGTGAAACTCACCCAGGGATTGGCTGAGACGAAAAACATATTCTCAATAAACCCTTTAGGGA
AATAGGCCAGGTTTTCACCGTAACACGCCACATCTTGCGAATATATGTGTAGAAACTGCCGGAAATCGTC
GTGGTATTCACTCCAGAGCGATGAAAACGTTTCAGTTTGCTCATGGAAAACGGTGTAACAAGGGTGAACA
CTATCCCATATCACCAGCTCACCGTCTTTCATTGCCATACGGAACTCCGGATGAGCATTCATCAGGCGGG
CAAGAATGTGAATAAAGGCCGGATAAAACTTGTGCTTATTTTTCTTTACGGTCTTTAAAAAGGCCGTAAT
ATCCAGCTGAACGGTCTGGTTATAGGTACATTGAGCAACTGACTGAAATGCCTCAAAATGTTCTTTACGA
TGCCATTGGGATATATCAACGGTGGTATATCCAGTGATTTTTTTCTCCATTTTAGCTTCCTTAGCTCCTG
AAAATCTCGATAACTCAAAAAATACGCCCGGTAGTGATCTTATTTCATTATGGTGAAAGTTGGAACCTCT
TACGTGCCGATCAACGTCTCATTTTCGCCAAAAGTTGGCCCAGGGCTTCCCGGTATCAACAGGGACACCA
GGATTTATTTATTCTGCGAAGTGATCTTCCGTCACAAATACCGCACAGATGCGTAAGGAGAAAATACCGC
ATCAGGCGCCATTCGCCATTCAGGCTGCGCAACTGTTGGGAAGGGCGATCGGTGCGGGCCTCTTCGCTAT
TACGCCAGCTGGCGAAAGGGGGATGTGCTGCAAGGCGATTAAGTTGGGTAACGCCAGGGTTTTCCCAGTC
ACGACGTTGTAAAACGACGGCCAGTGAATTCGAGCTCGGTCTCACGGACATATAATGGAATTTTCCCAAG
ACCAGCATGGGTCCAGATTCATTCAGCTGAAACTGGAGCGTGCCACACCAGCTGAGCGCCAGCTTGTCTT
CAATGAAATCCTCCAGAGAGACCAAGCTTGGCGTAATCATGGTCATAGCTGTTTCCTGTGTGAAATTGTT
ATCCGCTCACAATTCCACACAACATACGAGCCGGAAGCATAAAGTGTAAAGCCTGGGGTGCCTAATGAGT
GAGCTAACTCACATTAATTGCGTTGCGCTCACTGCCCGCTTTCCAGTCGGGAAACCTGTCGTGCCAGCTG
CATTAATGAATCGGCCAACGCGCGGGGAGAGGCGGTTTGCGTATTGGGCGCTCTTCCGCTTCCTCGCTCA
CTGACTCGCTGCGCTCGGTCGTTCGGCTGCGGCGAGCGGTATCAGCTCACTCAAAGGCGGTAATACGGTT
ATCCACAGAATCAGGGGATAACGCAGGAAAGAACATGTGAGCAAAAGGCCAGCAAAAGGCCAGGAACCGT
AAAAAGGCCGCGTTGCTGGCGTTTTTCCATAGGCTCCGCCCCCCTGACGAGCATCACAAAAATCGACGCT
CAAGTCAGAGGTGGCGAAACCCGACAGGACTATAAAGATACCAGGCGTTTCCCCCTGGAAGCTCCCTCGT
GCGCTCTCCTGTTCCGACCCTGCCGCTTACCGGATACCTGTCCGCCTTTCTCCCTTCGGGAAGCGTGGCG
CTTTCTCAAAGCTCACGCTGTAGGTATCTCAGTTCGGTGTAGGTCGTTCGCTCCAAGCTGGGCTGTGTGC
ACGAACCCCCCGTTCAGCCCGACCGCTGCGCCTTATCCGGTAACTATCGTCTTGAGTCCAACCCGGTAAG
ACACGACTTATCGCCACTGGCAGCAGCCACTGGTAACAGGATTAGCAGAGCGAGGTATGTAGGCGGTGCT
ACAGAGTTCTTGAAGTGGTGGCCTAACTACGGCTACACTAGAAGAACAGTATTTGGTATCTGCGCTCTGC
TGAAGCCAGTTACCTTCGGAAAAAGAGTTGGTAGCTCTTGATCCGGCAAACAAACCACCGCTGGTAGCGG
TGGTTTTTTTGTTTGCAAGCAGCAGATTACGCGCAGAAAAAAAGGATCTCAAGAAGATCCTTTGATCTTT
TCTACGGGGTCTGACGCTCAGTGGAACGAA
