Features (pLannotate 1.2.2; 12 found; start..end, strand, type, name):
    353..445     +  CDS            lacI (fragment): lac repressor; lacI; The lac repressor binds to the lac operator to inhibit transcription in E. coli. This inhibition can be relieved by adding lactose or isopropyl-β-D-thiogalactopyranoside (IPTG).
    458..479     +  protein_bind   CAP binding site: CAP binding activates transcription in the presence of cAMP. E. coli catabolite activator protein
    494..524     +  promoter       lac promoter: promoter for the E. coli lac operon
    532..548     +  protein_bind   lac operator: The lac repressor binds to the lac operator to inhibit transcription in E. coli. This inhibition can be relieved by adding lactose or isopropyl-β-D-thiogalactopyranoside (IPTG). lac repressor encoded by lacI
    598..708     -  CDS            PUM2 (fragment): PUM2_HUMAN - Also known as KIAA0235, PUMH2. Experimental evidence at protein level: Swiss-Prot protein existence level 1. Sequence-specific RNA-binding protein that acts as a post- transcriptional repressor by binding the 3'-UTR of mRNA targets. Binds to an RNA consensus sequence, the Pumilio Response Element (PRE), 5'- UGUANAUA-3', that is related to the Nanos Response Element (NRE) (, PubMed:21397187). Mediates post-transcriptional repression of transcripts via different mechanisms: acts via direct recruitment of the CCR4-POP2-NOT deadenylase leading to translational inhibition and mRNA degr
    725..882     +  CDS            lacZα (fragment): LacZα fragment of β-galactosidase; lacZ fragment
    888..928     -  misc_feature   bom (fragment): basis of mobility region from pBR322
   1021..1079    +  promoter       cat promoter (fragment): promoter of the E. coli cat gene encoding chloramphenicol acetyltransferase
   2293..2362    +  ncRNA          RNA-OUT: Accession: RF00240 - RNA-OUT
   2404..2461    +  promoter       cat promoter (fragment): promoter of the E. coli cat gene encoding chloramphenicol acetyltransferase
   2462..3118    +  CDS            cat: CAT_ECOLX - Experimental evidence at protein level: Swiss-Prot protein existence level 1. This enzyme is an effector of chloramphenicol resistance in bacteria. From Escherichia coli. This protein is used as a marker in many commonly used cloning vectors, such as pACYC184.
   3261..170     +  rep_origin     ori (across the origin): high-copy-number ColE1/pMB1/pBR322/pUC origin of replication
>Addgene plasmid #52139 | pChlr-1SQ | addgene full sequence | sequence record 174013 | Addgene NGS Result
GGAGAAAGGCGGACAGGTATCCGGTAAGCGGCAGGGTCGGAACAGGAGAGCGCACGAGGGAGCTTCCAGG
GGGAAACGCCTGGTATCTTTATAGTCCTGTCGGGTTTCACCACCTCTGACTTGAGCGTCGATTTTTGTGA
TGCTCGTCAGGGGGGCGGAGCCTATGGAAAAACGCCAGCAACGCGGCCTTTTTACGGTTCCTGGCCTTTT
GCTGGCCTTTTGCTCACATGTTCTTTCCTGCGTTATCCCCTGATTCTGTGGATAACCGTATTACCGCCTT
TGAGTGAGCTGATACCGCTCGCCGCAGCCGAACGACCGAGCGCAGCGAGTCAGTGAGCGAGGAAGCGGAA
GAGCGCCCAATACGCAAACCGCCTCTCCCCGCGCGTTGGCCGATTCATTAATGCAGCTGGCACGACAGGT
TTCCCGACTGGAAAGCGGGCAGTGAGCGCAACGCAATTAATGTGAGTTAGCTCACTCATTAGGCACCCCA
GGCTTTACACTTTATGCTTCCGGCTCGTATGTTGTGTGGAATTGTGAGCGGATAACAATTTCACACAGGA
AACAGCTATGACCATGATTACGCCAAGCTTGGTCTCTCTGGAGGATTTCATTGAAGACAAGCTGGCGCTC
AGCTGGTGTGGCACGCTCCAGTTTCAGCTGAATGAATCTGGACCCATGCTGGTCTTGGGAAAATTCCATT
ATATGTCCGTGAGACCGAGCTCGAATTCACTGGCCGTCGTTTTACAACGTCGTGACTGGGAAAACCCTGG
CGTTACCCAACTTAATCGCCTTGCAGCACATCCCCCTTTCGCCAGCTGGCGTAATAGCGAAGAGGCCCGC
ACCGATCGCCCTTCCCAACAGTTGCGCAGCCTGAATGGCGAATGGCGCCTGATGCGGTATTTTCTCCTTA
CGCATCTGTGCGGTATTTGTGACGGAAGATCACTTCGCAGAATAAATAAATCCTGGTGTCCCTGTTGATA
CCGGGAAGCCCTGGGCCAACTTTTGGCGAAAATGAGACGTTGATCGGCACGTAAGAGGTTCCAACTTTCA
CCATAATGAAATAAGATCACTACCGGGCGCTGAGAGATCCCCTCATAATTTCCCCAAAACGTAACCATGT
GTGAATAGATTTTGAGTAAGCAGGGTTGCAGCCACGAGTGAGTCTTCCCTTGTTATTGTGTAGCCAGAAT
GCCGCAAAACTTCCATGCCTAAGCGAACTGTTGAGAGTACGTTTCGATTTCTGACTGTGTTAGCCTGGAA
GTGCTTGTCCCAACCTTGTTTCTGAGCATGAACGCCCGCAAGCCAACATGTTAGTTGAAGCATCAGGGCG
ATTAGCAGCATGATATCAAAACGCTCTGAGCTGCTCGTTCGGCTATGGCGTAGGCCTAGTCCGTAGGCAG
GACTTTTCAAGTCTCGGAAGGTTTCTTCAATCTGCATTCGCTTCGAATAGATATTAACAAGTTGTTTGGG
TGTTCGAATTTCAACAGGTAAGTTAGTTGCTAGAATCCATGGCTCCTTTGCCGACGCTGAGTAGATTTTA
GGTGACGGGTGGTGACAATGAGTCCGTGTCGAGCGCTGATTTTTTCGGCCTTTAGAGCGAGATTTATACA
ATAGAATTTGGCATGAGATTGGATTGCTTTTAGTCAGCCTCTTATAGCCTAAAGTCTTTGAGTGACTAGA
TGACATATCATGTAAGTTGCTGATAGGTTTCCAGTTTTCCGCTCCTAGGTCTGCATATTGTACTTTTCCT
CTTACTCGACTTAACCAGTACCAACCCAGCTTCTCAACGGATTTATACCATGGCACTTTAAAGCCAGCAT
CACTGACAATGAGCGGTGTGGTGTTACTCGGTAGAATGCTCGCAAGGTCGGCTAGAAATTGGTCATGAGC
TTTCTTTGAACATTGCTCTGAAAGCGGGAACGCTTTCTCATAAAGAGTAACAGAACGACCGTGTAGTGCG
ACTGAAGCTCGCAATACCATAAGCCGTTTTTGCTCACGGATATCAGACCAGTCAACAAGTACAATGGGCA
TCGTATTGCCCGAACAGATAAAGCTAGCATGCCAACGGTATACAGCGAGTCGCTCTTTGTGGAGGTGACG
ATTACCTAACAATCGGTCGATTCGTTTGATGTTATGTTTTGTTCTCGCTTTGGTTGGCAGGTTACGGCCA
AGTTCGGTAAGAGTGAGAGTTTTACAGTCAAGTAAGGCGTGGCAAGCCAACGTTAAGCTGTTGAGTCGTT
TTAAGTGTAATTCGGGGCAGAATTGGTAAAGAGAGTCGTGTAAAATATCGAGTTCGCACATTTTGTTGTC
TGATTATTGATTTTTGGCGAAACCATTTGATCATATGACAAGATGTGTATCTACCTTAACTTAATGATTT
TGATAAAAATCATTAGGGGATTCATCAGTACCGGGCGTATTTTTTGAGTTATCGAGATTTTCAGGAGCTA
AGGAAGCTAAAATGGAGAAAAAAATCACTGGATATACCACCGTTGATATATCCCAATGGCATCGTAAAGA
ACATTTTGAGGCATTTCAGTCAGTTGCTCAATGTACCTATAACCAGACCGTTCAGCTGGATATTACGGCC
TTTTTAAAGACCGTAAAGAAAAATAAGCACAAGTTTTATCCGGCCTTTATTCACATTCTTGCCCGCCTGA
TGAATGCTCATCCGGAGTTCCGTATGGCAATGAAAGACGGTGAGCTGGTGATATGGGATAGTGTTCACCC
TTGTTACACCGTTTTCCATGAGCAAACTGAAACGTTTTCATCGCTCTGGAGTGAATACCACGACGATTTC
CGGCAGTTTCTACACATATATTCGCAAGATGTGGCGTGTTACGGTGAAAACCTGGCCTATTTCCCTAAAG
GGTTTATTGAGAATATGTTTTTCGTCTCAGCCAATCCCTGGGTGAGTTTCACCAGTTTTGATTTAAACGT
GGCCAATATGGACAACTTCTTCGCCCCCGTTTTCACTATGGGCAAATATTATACGCAAGGCGACAAGGTG
CTGATGCCGCTGGCGATTCAGGTTCATCATGCCGTTTGTGATGGCTTCCATGTCGGCAGAATGCTTAATG
AATTACAACAGTACTGCGATGAGTGGCAGGGCGGGGCGTAATTTTTTAAAGGCAGTTATTGGTGCCCTTA
AACGCCTGGTTGCTACGCCTGAATAAGTGATAATAAGCGGATGAATGGCAGAAATTCGAAAGTTCGTTCC
ACTGAGCGTCAGACCCCGTAGAAAAGATCAAAGGATCTTCTTGAGATCCTTTTTTTCTGCGCGTAATCTG
CTGCTTGCAAACAAAAAAACCACCGCTACCAGCGGTGGTTTGTTTGCCGGATCAAGAGCTACCAACTCTT
TTTCCGAAGGTAACTGGCTTCAGCAGAGCGCAGATACCAAATACTGTTCTTCTAGTGTAGCCGTAGTTAG
GCCACCACTTCAAGAACTCTGTAGCACCGCCTACATACCTCGCTCTGCTAATCCTGTTACCAGTGGCTGC
TGCCAGTGGCGATAAGTCGTGTCTTACCGGGTTGGACTCAAGACGATAGTTACCGGATAAGGCGCAGCGG
TCGGGCTGAACGGGGGGTTCGTGCACACAGCCCAGCTTGGAGCGAACGACCTACACCGAACTGAGATACC
TACAGCGTGAGCTATGAGAAAGCGCCACGCTTCCCGAAG
