>Addgene plasmid #52139 | pChlr-1SQ | depositor partial sequence | sequence record 80530 | M13F(-40)
GGACATATAATGGAATTTTCCCAAGACCAGCATGGGTCCAGATTCATTCAGCTGAAACTGGAGCGTGCCA
CACCAGCTGAGCGCCAGCTTGTCTTCAATGAAATCCTCCAGAGAGACCAAGCTTGGCGTAATCATGGTCA
TAGCTGTTTCCTGTGTGAAATTGTTATCCGCTCACAATTCCACACAACATACGAGCCGGAAGCATAAAGT
GTAAAGCCTGGGGTGCCTAATGAGTGAGCTAACTCACATTAATTGCGTTGCGCTCACTGCCCGCTTTCCA
GTCGGGAAACCTGTCGTGCCAGCTGCATTAATGAATCGGCCAACGCGCGGGGAGAGGCGGTTTGCGTATT
GGGCGCTCTTCCGCTTCCTCGCTCACTGACTCGCTGCGCTCGGTCGTTCGGCTGCGGCGAGCGGTATCAG
CTCACTCAAAGGCGGTAATACGGTTATCCACAGAATCAGGGGATAACGCAGGAAAGAACATGTGAGCAAA
AGGCCAGCAAA
