>Addgene plasmid #52139 | pChlr-1SQ | addgene partial sequence | sequence record 83108 | M13pUC-Fwd 5'-CCCAGTCACGACGTTGTAAAACG-3'
CGGACATATAATGGAATTTTCCCAAGACCAGCATGGGTCCAGATTCATTCAGCTGAAACTGGAGCGTGCC
ACACCAGCTGAGCGCCAGCTTGTCTTCAATGAAATCCTCCAGAGAGACCAAGCTTGGCGTAATCATGGTC
ATAGCTGTTTCCTGTGTGAAATTGTTATCCGCTCACAATTCCACACAACATACGAGCCGGAAGCATAAAG
TGTAAAGCCTGGGGTGCCTAATGAGTGAGCTAACTCACATTAATTGCGTTGCGCTCACTGCCCGCTTTCC
AGTCGGGAAACCTGTCGTGCCAGCTGCATTAATGAATCGGCCAACGCGCGGGGAGAGGCGGTTTGCGTAT
TGGGCGCTCTTCCGCTTCCTCGCTCACTGACTCGCTGCGCTCGGTCGTTCGGCTGCGGCGAGCGGTATCA
GCTCACTCAAAGGCGGTAATACGGTTATCCACAGAATCAGGGGATAACGCAGGAAAGAACATGTGAGCAA
AAGGCCAGCAAAAGGCCAGGAACCGTAAAAAGGCCGCGTTGCTGGCGTTTTTCCATAGGCTCCGCCCCCC
TGACGAGCATCACAAAAATCGACGCTCAAGTCAGAGGTGGTGAAACCCGACAGGACTATAAAGATACCAG
GCGTTTCCCCCTGGAAGCTCCCTCGTGCGCTCTCCTGTTCCGACCCTGCCGCTTACCGGATACCTGTCCG
CCTTTCTCCCTTCGGGAAGCGTGGCGCTTTCTCATAGCTCACGCTGTAGGTATCTCAGTTCGGTGTAGGT
CGTTCGCTCCAAGCTGGGCTGTGTGCACGAACCCC
